>Addgene plasmid #195423 | pMN-019 | addgene full sequence | sequence record 384882 | Addgene NGS Result
GTCGACATTGATTATTGACTAGTGAAGGGGCAGGAGAGCCAGGGGCATGAGATGGTGGACGAGGAAGGGG
GACAGGGAAGCCTGAGCGCCTCTCCTGGGCTTGCCAAGGACTCAAACCCAGAAGCCCAGAGCAGGGCCTT
AGGGAAGCGGGACCCTGCTCTGGGCGGAGGAATATGTCCCAGATAGCACTGGGGACTCTTTAAGGAAAGA
AGGATGGAGAAAGAGAAAGGGAGTAGAGGCGGCCACGACCTGGTGAACACCTAGGACGCACCATTCTCAC
AAAGGGAGTTTTCCACACGGACACCCCCCTCCTCACCACAGCCCTGCCAGGACGGGGCTGGCTACTGGCC
TTATCTCACAGGTAAAACTGACGCACGGAGGAACAATATAAATTGGGGACTAGAAAGGTGAAGAGCCAAA
GTTAGAACTCAGGACCAACTTATTCTGATTTTGTTTTTCCAAACTGCTTCTCCTCTTGGGAAGTGTAAGG
AAGCTGCAGCACCAGGATCAGTGAAACGCACCAGACAGCCGCGTCAGAGCAGCTCAGGTTCTGGGAGAGG
GTAGCGCAGGGTGGCCACTGAGAACCGGGCAGGTCACGCATCCCCCCCTTCCCTCCCACCCCCTGCCAAG
CTCTCCCTCCCAGGATCCTCTCTGGCTCCATCGTAAGCAAACCTTAGAGGTTCTGGCAAGGAGAGAGATG
GCTCCAGGAAATGGGGGTGTGTCACCAGATAAGGAATCTGCCTAACAGGAGGTGGGGGTTAGACCCAATA
TCAGGAGACTAGGAAGGAGGAGGCCTAAGGATGGGGCTTTTCTGTCACCAATCGCCGGCGAATTCGTCGA
CCGGGTTTCGTAACAATCGCATGAGGATTCGCAACGCCTTGGTCGTTGCGGTAGTCGAAGTCCCGTCTCA
GTAAAGGTGGTCGTTGCGGTAGTCGAAGAATCGGACTGCCTTCGTAGGTCGTTGCGGTAGTCGAAGGTAT
CAGTCGCCTCGGAAGGTCGTTGCGGTAGTCGAAGATTCGTAAGAGGCTCACTCTCCCTTACACGGAGTGG
ATAACTAGTTAGGCGTGTACGGTGGGAGGCCTATATAAGCAGAGCTCGTTTAGTGAACCGTCAGATCGCC
TGGAACGCGTACCGGTGTCGCCACCATGGTGAGCAAGGGCGAGGAGGATAACATGGCCATCATCAAGGAG
TTCATGCGCTTCAAGGTGCACATGGAGGGCTCCGTGAACGGCCACGAGTTCGAGATCGAGGGCGAGGGCG
AGGGCCGCCCCTACGAGGGCACCCAGACCGCCAAGCTGAAGGTGACCAAGGGTGGCCCCCTGCCCTTCGC
CTGGGACATCCTGTCCCCTCAGTTCATGTACGGCTCCAAGGCCTACGTGAAGCACCCCGCCGACATCCCC
GACTACTTGAAGCTGTCCTTCCCCGAGGGCTTCAAGTGGGAGCGCGTGATGAACTTCGAGGACGGCGGCG
TGGTGACCGTGACCCAGGACTCCTCCCTGCAGGACGGCGAGTTCATCTACAAGGTGAAGCTGCGCGGCAC
CAACTTCCCCTCCGACGGCCCCGTAATGCAGAAGAAGACCATGGGCTGGCAGGCCTCCTCCGAGCGGATG
TACCCCGAGGACGGCGCCCTGAAGGGCGAGATCAAGCAGAGGCTGAAGCTGAAGGACGGCGGCCACTACG
ACGCTGAGGTCAAGACCACCTACAAGGCCAAGAAGCCCGTGCAGCTGCCCGGCGCCTACAACGTCAACAT
CAAGTTGGACATCACCTCCCACAACGAGGACTACACCATCGTGGAACAGTACGAACGCGCCGAGGGCCGC
CACTCCACCGGCGGCATGGACGAGCTGTACAAGTAAGCGGCCGCACTCCTCAGGTGCAGGCTGCCTATCA
GAAGGTGGTGGCTGGTGTGGCCAATGCCCTGGCTCACAAATACCACTGAGATCTTTTTCCCTCTGCCAAA
AATTATGGGGACATCATGAAGCCCCTTGAGCATCTGACTTCTGGCTAATAAAGGAAATTTATTTTCATTG
CAATAGTGTGTTGGAATTTTTTGTGTCTCTCACTCGGAAGGACATATGGGAGGGCAAATCATTTAAAACA
TCAGAATGAGTATTTGGTTTAGAGTTTGGCAACATATGCCCATATGCTGGCTGCCATGAACAAAGGTTGG
CTATAAAGAGGTCATCAGTATATGAAACAGCCCCCTGCTGTCCATTCCTTATTCCATAGAAAAGCCTTGA
CTTGAGGTTAGATTTTTTTTATATTTTGTTTTGTGTTATTTTTTTCTTTAACATCCCTAAAATTTTCCTT
ACATGTTTTACTAGCCAGATTTTTCCTCCTCTCCTGACTACTCCCAGTCATAGCTGTCCCTCTTCTCTTA
TGAAGATCCCTCGACCTGCAGGGTACCCTGTGCCTTCTAGTTGCCAGCCATCTGTTGTTTGCCCCTCCCC
CGTGCCTTCCTTGACCCTGGAAGGTGCCACTCCCACTGTCCTTTCCTAATAAAATGAGGAAATTGCATCG
CATTGTCTGAGTAGGTGTCATTCTATTCTGGGGGGTGGGGTGGGGCAGGACAGCAAGGGGGAGGATTGGG
AAGACAATAGCAGGCATGCTGGGGATGCGGTGGGCTCTATGGCTTCTGAGGCGGAAAGAACCAGCTGGGG
CTCTAGGGGGTATCCCCACGCGCCCTGTAGCGTACCGGGTAGGGGAGGCGCTTTTCCCAAGGCAGTCTGG
AGCATGCGCTTTAGCAGCCCCGCTGGGCACTTGGCGCTACACAAGTGGCCTCTGGCCTCGCACACATTCC
ACATCCACCGGTAGGCGCCAACCGGCTCCGTTCTTTGGTGGCCCCTTCGCGCCACCTTCTACTCCTCCCC
TAGTCAGGAAGTTCCCCCCCGCCCCGCAGCTCGCGTCGTGCAGGACGTGACAAATGGAAGTAGCACGTCT
CACTAGTCTCGTGCAGATGGACAGCACCGCTGAGCAATGGAAGCGGGTAGGCCTTTGGGGCAGCGGCCAA
TAGCAGCTTTGCTCCTTCGCTTTCTGGGCTCAGAGGCTGGGAAGGGGTGGGTCCGGGGGCGGGCTCAGGG
GCGGGGCGGGCGCCCGAAGGTCCTCCGGAGGCCCGGCATTCTGCACGCTTCAAAAGCGCACGTCTGCCGC
GCTGTTCTCCTCTTCCTCATCTCCGGGCCTTTCGATATCTCGCACAGTGCCGCCACCATGACCGAGTACA
AGCCCACGGTGCGCCTCGCCACCCGCGACGACGTCCCCAGGGCCGTACGCACCCTCGCCGCCGCGTTCGC
CGACTACCCCGCCACGCGCCACACCGTCGATCCGGACCGCCACATCGAGCGGGTCACCGAGCTGCAAGAA
CTCTTCCTCACGCGCGTCGGGCTCGACATCGGCAAGGTGTGGGTCGCGGACGACGGCGCCGCGGTGGCGG
TCTGGACCACGCCGGAGAGCGTCGAAGCGGGGGCGGTGTTCGCCGAGATCGGCCCGCGCATGGCCGAGTT
GAGCGGTTCCCGGCTGGCCGCGCAGCAACAGATGGAAGGCCTCCTGGCGCCGCACCGGCCCAAGGAGCCC
GCGTGGTTCCTGGCCACCGTCGGCGTCTCGCCCGACCACCAGGGCAAGGGTCTGGGCAGCGCCGTCGTGC
TCCCCGGAGTGGAGGCGGCCGAGCGCGCCGGGGTGCCCGCCTTCCTGGAGACCTCCGCGCCCCGCAACCT
CCCCTTCTACGAGCGGCTCGGCTTCACCGTCACCGCCGACGTCGAGGTGCCCGAAGGACCGCGCACCTGG
TGCATGACCCGCAAGCCCGGTGCCGGAAGCGGAGCTACTAACTTCAGCCTGCTGAAGCAGGCTGGAGACG
TGGAGGAGAACCCTGGACCTATGAGCGAGCTGATTAAGGAGAACATGCACATGAAGCTGTACATGGAGGG
CACCGTGGACAACCATCACTTCAAGTGCACATCCGAGGGCGAAGGCAAGCCCTACGAGGGCACCCAGACC
ATGAGAATCAAGGTGGTCGAGGGCGGCCCTCTCCCCTTCGCCTTCGACATCCTGGCTACTAGCTTCCTCT
ACGGCAGCAAGACCTTCATCAACCACACCCAGGGCATCCCCGACTTCTTCAAGCAGTCCTTCCCTGAGGG
CTTCACATGGGAGAGAGTCACCACATACGAAGACGGGGGCGTGCTGACCGCTACCCAGGACACCAGCCTC
CAGGACGGCTGCCTCATCTACAACGTCAAGATCAGAGGGGTGAACTTCACATCCAACGGCCCTGTGATGC
AGAAGAAAACACTCGGCTGGGAGGCCTTCACCGAGACGCTGTACCCCGCTGACGGCGGCCTGGAAGGCAG
AAACGACATGGCCCTGAAGCTCGTGGGCGGGAGCCATCTGATCGCAAACATCAAGACCACATATAGATCC
AAGAAACCCGCTAAGAACCTCAAGATGCCTGGCGTCTACTATGTGGACTACAGACTGGAAAGAATCAAGG
AGGCCAACAACGAGACCTACGTCGAGCAGCACGAGGTGGCAGTGGCCAGATACTGCGACCTCCCTAGCAA
ACTGGGGCACAAGCTTAATTAATCTAGATAACTGATCATAATCAGCCATACCACATTTGTAGAGGTTTTA
CTTGCTTTAAAAAACCTCCCACACCTCCCCCTGAACCTGAAACATAAAATGAATGCAATTGTTGTTGTTA
ACTTGTTTATTGCAGCTTATAATGGTTACAAATAAAGCAATAGCATCACAAATTTCACAAATAAAGCATT
TTTTTCACTGCATTCTAGTTGTGGTTTGTCCAAACTCATCAATGTATCTTAGGCGCGCCCTGTCCCTAGT
GGCCCCACTGTGGGGTGGAGGGGACAGATAAAAGTACCCAGAACCAGAGCCACATTAACCGGCCCTGGGA
ATATAAGGTGGTCCCAGCTCGGGGACACAGGATCCCTGGAGGCAGCAAACATGCTGTCCTGAAGTGGACA
TAGGGGCCCGGGTTGGAGGAAGAAGACTAGCTGAGCTCTCGGACCCCTGGAAGATGCCATGACAGGGGGC
TGGAAGAGCTAGCACAGACTAGAGAGGTAAGGGGGGTAGGGGAGCTGCCCAAATGAAAGGAGTGAGAGGT
GACCCGAATCCACAGGAGAACGGGGTGTCCAGGCAAAGAAAGCAAGAGGATGGAGAGGTGGCTAAAGCCA
GGGAGACGGGGTACTTTGGGGTTGTCCAGAAAAACGGTGATGATGCAGGCCTACAAGAAGGGGAGGCGGG
ACGCAAGGGAGACATCCGTCGGAGAAGGCCATCCTAAGAAACGAGAGATGGCACAGGCCCCAGAAGGAGA
AGGAAAAGGGAACCCAGCGAGTGAAGACGGCATGGGGTTGGGTGAGGGAGGAGAGATGCCCGGAGAGGAC
CCAGACACGGGGAGGATCCGCTCAGAGGACATCACGTGGTGCAGCGCCGAGAAGGAAGTGCTCCGGAAAG
AGCATCCTTGGGCAGCAACACAGCAGAGAGCAAGGGGAAGAGGGAGTGGAGGAAGACGGAACCTGAAGGA
GGCGGCAGGGAAGGATCTGGGCCAGCCGTAGAGGTGACCCAGGCCACAAGCTGCAGACAGAAAGCGGCAC
AGGCCCAGGGGAGAGAATGCCCTCGACCTGCAGCCCAAGCTTGGCGTAATCATGGTCATAGCTGTTTCCT
GTGTGAAATTGTTATCCGCTCACAATTCCACACAACATACGAGCCGGAAGCATAAAGTGTAAAGCCTGGG
GTGCCTAATGAGTGAGCTAACTCACATTAATTGCGTTGCGCTCACTGCCCGCTTTCCAGTCGGGAAACCT
GTCGTGCCAGCGGATCCGCATCTCAATTAGTCAGCAACCATAGTCCCGCCCCTAACTCCGCCCATCCCGC
CCCTAACTCCGCCCAGTTCCGCCCATTCTCCGCCCCATGGCTGACTAATTTTTTTTATTTATGCAGAGGC
CGAGGCCGCCTCGGCCTCTGAGCTATTCCAGAAGTAGTGAGGAGGCTTTTTTGGAGGCCTAGGCTTTTGC
AAAAAGCTAACTTGTTTATTGCAGCTTATAATGGTTACAAATAAAGCAATAGCATCACAAATTTCACAAA
TAAAGCATTTTTTTCACTGCATTCTAGTTGTGGTTTGTCCAAACTCATCAATGTATCTTATCATGTCTGG
ATCCGCTGCATTAATGAATCGGCCAACGCGCGGGGAGAGGCGGTTTGCGTATTGGGCGCTCTTCCGCTTC
CTCGCTCACTGACTCGCTGCGCTCGGTCGTTCGGCTGCGGCGAGCGGTATCAGCTCACTCAAAGGCGGTA
ATACGGTTATCCACAGAATCAGGGGATAACGCAGGAAAGAACATGTGAGCAAAAGGCCAGCAAAAGGCCA
GGAACCGTAAAAAGGCCGCGTTGCTGGCGTTTTTCCATAGGCTCCGCCCCCCTGACGAGCATCACAAAAA
TCGACGCTCAAGTCAGAGGTGGCGAAACCCGACAGGACTATAAAGATACCAGGCGTTTCCCCCTGGAAGC
TCCCTCGTGCGCTCTCCTGTTCCGACCCTGCCGCTTACCGGATACCTGTCCGCCTTTCTCCCTTCGGGAA
GCGTGGCGCTTTCTCATAGCTCACGCTGTAGGTATCTCAGTTCGGTGTAGGTCGTTCGCTCCAAGCTGGG
CTGTGTGCACGAACCCCCCGTTCAGCCCGACCGCTGCGCCTTATCCGGTAACTATCGTCTTGAGTCCAAC
CCGGTAAGACACGACTTATCGCCACTGGCAGCAGCCACTGGTAACAGGATTAGCAGAGCGAGGTATGTAG
GCGGTGCTACAGAGTTCTTGAAGTGGTGGCCTAACTACGGCTACACTAGAAGAACAGTATTTGGTATCTG
CGCTCTGCTGAAGCCAGTTACCTTCGGAAAAAGAGTTGGTAGCTCTTGATCCGGCAAACAAACCACCGCT
GGTAGCGGTGGTTTTTTTGTTTGCAAGCAGCAGATTACGCGCAGAAAAAAAGGATCTCAAGAAGATCCTT
TGATCTTTTCTACGGGGTCTGACGCTCAGTGGAACGAAAACTCACGTTAAGGGATTTTGGTCATGAGATT
ATCAAAAAGGATCTTCACCTAGATCCTTTTAAATTAAAAATGAAGTTTTAAATCAATCTAAAGTATATAT
GAGTAAACTTGGTCTGACAGTTACCAATGCTTAATCAGTGAGGCACCTATCTCAGCGATCTGTCTATTTC
GTTCATCCATAGTTGCCTGACTCCCCGTCGTGTAGATAACTACGATACGGGAGGGCTTACCATCTGGCCC
CAGTGCTGCAATGATACCGCGAGACCCACGCTCACCGGCTCCAGATTTATCAGCAATAAACCAGCCAGCC
GGAAGGGCCGAGCGCAGAAGTGGTCCTGCAACTTTATCCGCCTCCATCCAGTCTATTAATTGTTGCCGGG
AAGCTAGAGTAAGTAGTTCGCCAGTTAATAGTTTGCGCAACGTTGTTGCCATTGCTACAGGCATCGTGGT
GTCACGCTCGTCGTTTGGTATGGCTTCATTCAGCTCCGGTTCCCAACGATCAAGGCGAGTTACATGATCC
CCCATGTTGTGCAAAAAAGCGGTTAGCTCCTTCGGTCCTCCGATCGTTGTCAGAAGTAAGTTGGCCGCAG
TGTTATCACTCATGGTTATGGCAGCACTGCATAATTCTCTTACTGTCATGCCATCCGTAAGATGCTTTTC
TGTGACTGGTGAGTACTCAACCAAGTCATTCTGAGAATAGTGTATGCGGCGACCGAGTTGCTCTTGCCCG
GCGTCAATACGGGATAATACCGCGCCACATAGCAGAACTTTAAAAGTGCTCATCATTGGAAAACGTTCTT
CGGGGCGAAAACTCTCAAGGATCTTACCGCTGTTGAGATCCAGTTCGATGTAACCCACTCGTGCACCCAA
CTGATCTTCAGCATCTTTTACTTTCACCAGCGTTTCTGGGTGAGCAAAAACAGGAAGGCAAAATGCCGCA
AAAAAGGGAATAAGGGCGACACGGAAATGTTGAATACTCATACTCTTCCTTTTTCAATATTATTGAAGCA
TTTATCAGGGTTATTGTCTCATGAGCGGATACATATTTGAATGTATTTAGAAAAATAAACAAATAGGGGT
TCCGCGCACATTTCCCCGAAAAGTGCCACCTG
Features (pLannotate 1.2.2; 25 found; start..end, strand, type, name):
      4..23      +  enhancer       CMV enhancer (fragment): human cytomegalovirus immediate early enhancer
    127..656     -  misc_feature   HA-R: right homology arm from the adeno-associated virus integration site (AAVS1) within intron 1 of the human PPP1R12C gene
   1060..1096    +  promoter       minimal CMV promoter (fragment): human cytomegalovirus (CMV) immediate early promoter
   1146..1855    +  CDS            mCherry (fragment): monomeric derivative of DsRed fluorescent protein (Shaner et al., 2004) mammalian codon-optimized
   1865..1936    +  CDS            HBB (fragment): HBB_PONPY - Experimental evidence at transcript level: Swiss-Prot protein existence level 2. Involved in oxygen transport from the lung to the various peripheral tissues. From Pongo pygmaeus (Bornean orangutan).
   2007..2062    +  polyA_signal   β-globin poly(A) signal: rabbit β-globin polyadenylation signal (Gil and Proudfoot, 1987)
   2408..2632    +  polyA_signal   bGH poly(A) signal: bovine growth hormone polyadenylation signal
   2636..2657    +  promoter       SV40 promoter (fragment): SV40 enhancer and early promoter
   2697..3184    +  promoter       PGK promoter: mouse phosphoglycerate kinase 1 promoter
   3208..3804    +  CDS            PuroR (fragment): puromycin N-acetyltransferase; pac from Streptomyces; confers resistance to puromycin
   3871..4572    +  CDS            TagBFP: monomeric blue fluorescent protein mammalian codon-optimized
   4583..4667    +  CDS            large T antigen (fragment): large T antigen from SV40 (simian virus 40)
   4690..4811    +  polyA_signal   SV40 poly(A) signal: SV40 polyadenylation signal
   4952..5453    -  misc_feature   HA-L: left homology arm from the adeno-associated virus integration site (AAVS1) within intron 1 of the human PPP1R12C gene
   5679..5695    -  protein_bind   lac operator: The lac repressor binds to the lac operator to inhibit transcription in E. coli. This inhibition can be relieved by adding lactose or isopropyl-β-D-thiogalactopyranoside (IPTG). lac repressor encoded by lacI
   5703..5733    -  promoter       lac promoter: promoter for the E. coli lac operon
   5748..5769    -  protein_bind   CAP binding site: CAP binding activates transcription in the presence of cAMP. E. coli catabolite activator protein
   5782..5821    -  CDS            lacI (fragment): lac repressor; lacI; The lac repressor binds to the lac operator to inhibit transcription in E. coli. This inhibition can be relieved by adding lactose or isopropyl-β-D-thiogalactopyranoside (IPTG).
   5828..5850    +  promoter       SV40 promoter (fragment): SV40 enhancer and early promoter
   5874..6009    +  rep_origin     SV40 ori: SV40 origin of replication
   6029..6163    +  polyA_signal   SV40 poly(A) signal: SV40 polyadenylation signal
   6165..6219    -  CDS            lacI (fragment): lac repressor; lacI; The lac repressor binds to the lac operator to inhibit transcription in E. coli. This inhibition can be relieved by adding lactose or isopropyl-β-D-thiogalactopyranoside (IPTG).
   6402..6990    -  rep_origin     ori: high-copy-number ColE1/pMB1/pBR322/pUC origin of replication
   7161..8021    -  CDS            AmpR: β-lactamase; bla; confers resistance to ampicillin, carbenicillin, and related antibiotics
   8022..8126    -  promoter       AmpR promoter: bla
