[The description below was written by a language model from this plasmid's Addgene catalogue record and pLannotate feature annotations shown in this document.]
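Description:
pMN-019 is an 8.2 kb mammalian reporter plasmid built on an AAVS1 donor backbone, designed for targeted integration of a synthetic reporter cassette into the human AAVS1 safe-harbour locus (intron 1 of PPP1R12C). It is propagated in E. coli through a high-copy ColE1/pUC-type origin and selected with ampicillin via the β-lactamase gene and its native promoter. The backbone also carries remnants of lac regulatory sequence and an SV40 origin with an adjacent SV40 poly(A) signal, none of which belong to the payload.

The payload sits between the annotated left and right AAVS1 homology arms, which direct homology-directed repair when the locus is cut by a site-specific nuclease; the record does not specify which nuclease is used. The reporter unit consists of four binding sites for the synthetic zinc finger ZF11 (stated in the insert name but not annotated in the feature table) upstream of a minimal CMV promoter driving mCherry, terminated by a rabbit β-globin poly(A) signal followed by a bGH poly(A) signal. Because the minimal promoter has little basal activity, mCherry should be expressed only when a ZF11-based synZiFTR transcriptional regulator binds the upstream sites and recruits activation machinery. Downstream, a constitutive mouse PGK promoter drives puromycin N-acetyltransferase joined through a P2A peptide to TagBFP, ending in an SV40 poly(A) signal, so integrated cells can be selected with puromycin and identified by blue fluorescence independently of reporter state.

The construct is used to generate stable human reporter cell lines for measuring the activity of ZF11 synZiFTR gene regulators in synthetic gene circuits.
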