Addgene plasmid #195423: pMN-019
Purpose: AAVS1 Integratable mCherry Reporter for synZiFTR ZF11
Depositing lab: Ahmad Khalil. Publication: Multidimensional control of therapeutic human cell function with synthetic gene circuits. Li HS, Israni DV, Gagnon KA, Gan KA, Raymond MH, Sander JD, Roybal KT, Joung JK, Wong WW, Khalil AS. Science. 2022 Dec 16;378(6625):1227-1234. doi: 10.1126/science.ade0156. Epub 2022 Dec 15. PubMed 36520914.
Backbone
  Vector backbone: AAVS1 donor
  Vector type: Mammalian Expression
Growth in bacteria
  Bacterial resistance: Ampicillin, 100 μg/mL
  Growth temperature: 37°C
  Growth strain: NEB Stable
  Copy number: Unknown
Gene/Insert
  Gene/Insert name: 4X ZF11 BS - minCMV - mCherry - RbGpA - bGHpA - pGK - PuroR - P2A - BFP - SV40pA
  Species: Synthetic
  Cloning method: Gibson Cloning
Terms and licenses: Academic/Nonprofit Terms; Industry Terms: Not Available to Industry
How to cite: pMN-019 was a gift from Ahmad Khalil (Addgene plasmid # 195423 ; http://n2t.net/addgene:195423 ; RRID:Addgene_195423)
